Addgene plasmid #215839: pIRESneo-FLAG/HA-FL
Purpose: Expression of FLAG/HA tagged firefly luciferase (FL)
Depositing lab: Kumiko Ui-Tei. Depositing organization: The University of Tokyo. Publication: Control of the localization and function of a miRNA silencing component TNRC6A by Argonaute protein. Nishi K, Takahashi T, Suzawa M, Miyakawa T, Nagasawa T, Ming Y, Tanokura M, Ui-Tei K. Nucleic Acids Res. 2015 Nov 16;43(20):9856-73. doi: 10.1093/nar/gkv1026. Epub 2015 Oct 7. PubMed 26446993.
Backbone
  Vector backbone: pIRESneo
  Vector type: Mammalian Expression
Growth in bacteria
  Bacterial resistance: Ampicillin, 100 μg/mL
  Growth temperature: 37°C
  Growth strain: DH5alpha
  Copy number: High Copy
Gene/Insert
  Gene/Insert name: FLAG/HA tagged firefly luciferase (FL)
  Species: Synthetic
  Cloning method: Restriction Enzyme; 5′ cloning site Unknown (unknown if destroyed)
Terms and licenses: Academic/Nonprofit Terms; Industry Terms: Not Available to Industry
How to cite: pIRESneo-FLAG/HA-FL was a gift from Kumiko Ui-Tei (Addgene plasmid # 215839 ; http://n2t.net/addgene:215839 ; RRID:Addgene_215839)
