[The description below was written by a language model from this plasmid's Addgene catalogue record and pLannotate feature annotations shown in this document.]
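Description:
pIRESneo-FLAG/HA-FL is a mammalian expression plasmid built on the pIRESneo backbone that produces firefly luciferase carrying N-terminal FLAG and HA epitope tags. In E. coli it is maintained as a high-copy plasmid through a ColE1/pUC-type origin and selected with ampicillin via the β-lactamase gene and its native promoter. The sequenced record is about 7 kb.

Expression is driven by the human cytomegalovirus immediate early enhancer and promoter, with a T7 promoter lying just upstream of the coding region. The annotation detects a FLAG tag fragment shortly before the luciferase open reading frame (the enhanced luc+ version). The HA tag named in the catalogue entry is not separately annotated, though the short gap between FLAG and luciferase is where it would be expected. Downstream of luciferase lie a chimeric adenovirus/immunoglobulin intron, an EMCV internal ribosome entry site and the Tn5 neomycin phosphotransferase gene, all terminated by the bovine growth hormone polyadenylation signal. This bicistronic layout places the tagged luciferase and the G418 resistance marker on a single transcript, so drug-selected cells are very likely to express the upstream protein as well, which favours recovery of stable expressing populations. Small fragments annotated as HIV-1 LTR, SV40 promoter and poly(A), lac regulatory elements and lacI appear to be short backbone remnants or sequence matches rather than functional modules.

The stated purpose is simply expression of FLAG/HA-tagged firefly luciferase. The associated publication concerns Argonaute and TNRC6A in miRNA silencing, but the record does not say what role this construct played there. The cloning sites are also not recorded.
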