Features (pLannotate 1.2.2; 20 found; start..end, strand, type, name):
     28..80      -  misc_feature   bom (fragment): basis of mobility region from pBR322
    235..614     +  enhancer       CMV enhancer: human cytomegalovirus immediate early enhancer
    615..818     +  promoter       CMV promoter: human cytomegalovirus (CMV) immediate early promoter
    814..847     +  LTR            5' LTR (truncated) (fragment): truncated 5' long terminal repeat (LTR) from HIV-1
    863..881     +  promoter       T7 promoter: promoter for bacteriophage T7 RNA polymerase
    934..954     +  CDS            FLAG (fragment): FLAG® epitope tag, followed by an enterokinase cleavage site
    991..2643    +  CDS            luciferase: firefly luciferase; luc+; enhanced luc+ version of the luciferase gene
   2720..2949    +  intron         chimeric intron: chimera between introns from adenovirus and immunoglobulin heavy chain genes
   3133..3595    +  misc_feature   IRES: internal ribosome entry site (IRES) of the encephalomyocarditis virus (EMCV)
   3631..4434    +  CDS            NeoR/KanR: aminoglycoside phosphotransferase from Tn5; aph(3')-II (or nptII); confers resistance to neomycin, kanamycin, and G418 (Geneticin®)
   4472..4696    +  polyA_signal   bGH poly(A) signal: bovine growth hormone polyadenylation signal
   4700..4721    +  promoter       SV40 promoter (fragment): SV40 enhancer and early promoter
   4731..4782    +  polyA_signal   SV40 poly(A) signal (fragment): SV40 polyadenylation signal
   4846..4862    -  protein_bind   lac operator: The lac repressor binds to the lac operator to inhibit transcription in E. coli. This inhibition can be relieved by adding lactose or isopropyl-β-D-thiogalactopyranoside (IPTG). lac repressor encoded by lacI
   4870..4900    -  promoter       lac promoter: promoter for the E. coli lac operon
   4915..4936    -  protein_bind   CAP binding site: CAP binding activates transcription in the presence of cAMP. E. coli catabolite activator protein
   4949..5041    -  CDS            lacI (fragment): lac repressor; lacI; The lac repressor binds to the lac operator to inhibit transcription in E. coli. This inhibition can be relieved by adding lactose or isopropyl-β-D-thiogalactopyranoside (IPTG).
   5224..5812    -  rep_origin     ori: high-copy-number ColE1/pMB1/pBR322/pUC origin of replication
   5983..6843    -  CDS            AmpR: β-lactamase; bla; confers resistance to ampicillin, carbenicillin, and related antibiotics
   6844..6948    -  promoter       AmpR promoter: bla
>Addgene plasmid #215839 | pIRESneo-FLAG/HA-FL | addgene full sequence | sequence record 431663 | Addgene NGS Result
GACGGATCGGGAGATCTCCCGATCCCCTATGGTGCACTCTCAGTACAATCTGCTCTGATGCCGCATAGTT
AAGCCAGTATCTGCTCCCTGCTTGTGTGTTGGAGGTCGCTGAGTAGTGCGCGAGCAAAATTTAAGCTACA
ACAAGGCAAGGCTTGACCGACAATTGCATGAAGAATCTGCTTAGGGTTAGGCGTTTTGCGCTGCTTCGCG
ATGTACGGGCCAGATATACGCGTTGACATTGATTATTGACTAGTTATTAATAGTAATCAATTACGGGGTC
ATTAGTTCATAGCCCATATATGGAGTTCCGCGTTACATAACTTACGGTAAATGGCCCGCCTGGCTGACCG
CCCAACGACCCCCGCCCATTGACGTCAATAATGACGTATGTTCCCATAGTAACGCCAATAGGGACTTTCC
ATTGACGTCAATGGGTGGAGTATTTACGGTAAACTGCCCACTTGGCAGTACATCAAGTGTATCATATGCC
AAGTACGCCCCCTATTGACGTCAATGACGGTAAATGGCCCGCCTGGCATTATGCCCAGTACATGACCTTA
TGGGACTTTCCTACTTGGCAGTACATCTACGTATTAGTCATCGCTATTACCATGGTGATGCGGTTTTGGC
AGTACATCAATGGGCGTGGATAGCGGTTTGACTCACGGGGATTTCCAAGTCTCCACCCCATTGACGTCAA
TGGGAGTTTGTTTTGGCACCAAAATCAACGGGACTTTCCAAAATGTCGTAACAACTCCGCCCCATTGACG
CAAATGGGCGGTAGGCGTGTACGGTGGGAGGTCTATATAAGCAGAGCTCTCTGGCTAACTAGAGAACCCA
CTGCTTACTGGCTTATCGAAATTAATACGACTCACTATAGGGAGACCCAAGCTTGGTACCGAGCTCGGAT
CGATATCGCCGGCCGCCATGGACTACAAGGACGACGATGACAAGTACCCTTATGACGTGCCCGATTACGC
TAGCGGCCGCATGGAAGACGCCAAAAACATAAAGAAAGGCCCGGCGCCATTCTATCCGCTGGAAGATGGA
ACCGCTGGAGAGCAACTGCATAAGGCTATGAAGAGATACGCCCTGGTTCCTGGAACAATTGCTTTTACAG
ATGCACATATCGAGGTGGACATCACTTACGCTGAGTACTTCGAAATGTCCGTTCGGTTGGCAGAAGCTAT
GAAACGATATGGGCTGAATACAAATCACAGAATCGTCGTATGCAGTGAAAACTCTCTTCAATTCTTTATG
CCGGTGTTGGGCGCGTTATTTATCGGAGTTGCAGTTGCGCCCGCGAACGACATTTATAATGAACGTGAAT
TGCTCAACAGTATGGGCATTTCGCAGCCTACCGTGGTGTTCGTTTCCAAAAAGGGGTTGCAAAAAATTTT
GAACGTGCAAAAAAAGCTCCCAATCATCCAAAAAATTATTATCATGGATTCTAAAACGGATTACCAGGGA
TTTCAGTCGATGTACACGTTCGTCACATCTCATCTACCTCCCGGTTTTAATGAATACGATTTTGTGCCAG
AGTCCTTCGATAGGGACAAGACAATTGCACTGATCATGAACTCCTCTGGATCTACTGGTCTGCCTAAAGG
TGTCGCTCTGCCTCATAGAACTGCCTGCGTGAGATTCTCGCATGCCAGAGATCCTATTTTTGGCAATCAA
ATCATTCCGGATACTGCGATTTTAAGTGTTGTTCCATTCCATCACGGTTTTGGAATGTTTACTACACTCG
GATATTTGATATGTGGATTTCGAGTCGTCTTAATGTATAGATTTGAAGAAGAGCTGTTTCTGAGGAGCCT
TCAGGATTACAAGATTCAAAGTGCGCTGCTGGTGCCAACCCTATTCTCCTTCTTCGCCAAAAGCACTCTG
ATTGACAAATACGATTTATCTAATTTACACGAAATTGCTTCTGGTGGCGCTCCCCTCTCTAAGGAAGTCG
GGGAAGCGGTTGCCAAGAGGTTCCATCTGCCAGGTATCAGGCAAGGATATGGGCTCACTGAGACTACATC
AGCTATTCTGATTACACCCGAGGGGGATGATAAACCGGGCGCGGTCGGTAAAGTTGTTCCATTTTTTGAA
GCGAAGGTTGTGGATCTGGATACCGGGAAAACGCTGGGCGTTAATCAAAGAGGCGAACTGTGTGTGAGAG
GTCCTATGATTATGTCCGGTTATGTAAACAATCCGGAAGCGACCAACGCCTTGATTGACAAGGATGGATG
GCTACATTCTGGAGACATAGCTTACTGGGACGAAGACGAACACTTCTTCATCGTTGACCGCCTGAAGTCT
CTGATTAAGTACAAAGGCTATCAGGTGGCTCCCGCTGAATTGGAATCCATCTTGCTCCAACACCCCAACA
TCTTCGACGCAGGTGTCGCAGGTCTTCCCGACGATGACGCCGGTGAACTTCCCGCCGCCGTTGTTGTTTT
GGAGCACGGAAAGACGATGACGGAAAAAGAGATCGTGGATTACGTCGCCAGTCAAGTAACAACCGCGAAA
AAGTTGCGCGGAGGAGTTGTGTTTGTGGACGAAGTACCGAAAGGTCTTACCGGAAAACTCGACGCAAGAA
AAATCAGAGAGATCCTCATAAAGGCCAAGAAGGGCGGAAAGATCGCCGTGTAAGAATTCAGTGGATCCAC
TAGTAACGGCCGCCAGTGTGCTGGAATTAATTCGCTGTCTGCGAGGGCCAGCTGTTGGGGTGAGTACTCC
CTCTCAAAAGCGGGCATGACTTCTGCGCTAAGATTGTCAGTTTCCAAAAACGAGGAGGATTTGATATTCA
CCTGGCCCGCGGTGATGCCTTTGAGGGTGGCCGCGTCCATCTGGTCAGAAAAGACAATCTTTTTGTTGTC
AAGCTTGAGGTGTGGCAGGCTTGAGATCTGGCCATACACTTGAGTGACAATGACATCCACTTTGCCTTTC
TCTCCACAGGTGTCCACTCCCAGGTCCAACTGCAGGTCGAGCATGCATCTAGGGCGGCCAATTCCGCCCC
TCTCCCCCCCCCCCCTCTCCCTCCCCCCCCCCTAACGTTACTGGCCGAAGCCGCTTGGAATAAGGCCGGT
GTGCGTTTGTCTATATGTTATTTTCCACCATATTGCCGTCTTTTGGCAATGTGAGGGCCCGGAAACCTGG
CCCTGTCTTCTTGACGAGCATTCCTAGGGGTCTTTCCCCTCTCGCCAAAGGAATGCAAGGTCTGTTGAAT
GTCGTGAAGGAAGCAGTTCCTCTGGAAGCTTCTTGAAGACAAACAACGTCTGTAGCGACCCTTTGCAGGC
AGCGGAACCCCCCACCTGGCGACAGGTGCCTCTGCGGCCAAAAGCCACGTGTATAAGATACACCTGCAAA
GGCGGCACAACCCCAGTGCCACGTTGTGAGTTGGATAGTTGTGGAAAGAGTCAAATGGCTCTCCTCAAGC
GTATTCAACAAGGGGCTGAAGGATGCCCAGAAGGTACCCCATTGTATGGGATCTGATCTGGGGCCTCGGT
GCACATGCTTTACATGTGTTTAGTCGAGGTTAAAAAAACGTCTAGGCCCCCCGAACCACGGGGACGTGGT
TTTCCTTTGAAAAACACGATGATAAGCTTGCCACAACCCGGGATAATTCCTGCAGCCAATATGGGATCGG
CCATTGAACAAGATGGATTGCACGCAGGTTCTCCGGCCGCTTGGGTGGAGAGGCTATTCGGCTATGACTG
GGCACAACAGACAATCGGCTGCTCTGATGCCGCCGTGTTCCGGCTGTCAGCGCAGGGGCGCCCGGTTCTT
TTTGTCAAGACCGACCTGTCCGGTGCCCTGAATGAACTGCAGGACGAGGCAGCGCGGCTATCGTGGCTGG
CCACGACGGGCGTTCCTTGCGCAGCTGTGCTCGACGTTGTCACTGAAGCGGGAAGGGACTGGCTGCTATT
GGGCGAAGTGCCGGGGCAGGATCTCCTGTCATCTCACCTTGCTCCTGCCGAGAAAGTATCCATCATGGCT
GATGCAATGCGGCGGCTGCATACGCTTGATCCGGCTACCTGCCCATTCGACCACCAAGCGAAACATCGCA
TCGAGCGAGCACGTACTCGGATGGAAGCCGGTCTTGTCGATCAGGATGATCTGGACGAAGAGCATCAGGG
GCTCGCGCCAGCCGAACTGTTCGCCAGGCTCAAGGCGCGCATGCCCGACGGCGATGATCTCGTCGTGACC
CATGGCGATGCCTGCTTGCCGAATATCATGGTGGAAAATGGCCGCTTTTCTGGATTCATCGACTGTGGCC
GGCTGGGTGTGGCGGACCGCTATCAGGACATAGCGTTGGCTACCCGTGATATTGCTGAAGAGCTTGGCGG
CGAATGGGCTGACCGCTTCCTCGTGCTTTACGGTATCGCCGCTCCCGATTCGCAGCGCATCGCCTTCTAT
CGCCTTCTTGACGAGTTCTTCTGAGGGGATCAATTCTCTAGAGCTCGCTGATCAGCCTCGACTGTGCCTT
CTAGTTGCCAGCCATCTGTTGTTTGCCCCTCCCCCGTGCCTTCCTTGACCCTGGAAGGTGCCACTCCCAC
TGTCCTTTCCTAATAAAATGAGGAAATTGCATCGCATTGTCTGAGTAGGTGTCATTCTATTCTGGGGGGT
GGGGTGGGGCAGGACAGCAAGGGGGAGGATTGGGAAGACAATAGCAGGCATGCTGGGGATGCGGTGGGCT
CTATGGCTTCTGAGGCGGAAAGAACCAGCTGGGGCTCGAGTGCATTCTAGTTGTGGTTTGTCCAAACTCA
TCAATGTATCTTATCATGTCTGTATACCGTCGACCTCTAGCTAGAGCTTGGCGTAATCATGGTCATAGCT
GTTTCCTGTGTGAAATTGTTATCCGCTCACAATTCCACACAACATACGAGCCGGAAGCATAAAGTGTAAA
GCCTGGGGTGCCTAATGAGTGAGCTAACTCACATTAATTGCGTTGCGCTCACTGCCCGCTTTCCAGTCGG
GAAACCTGTCGTGCCAGCTGCATTAATGAATCGGCCAACGCGCGGGGAGAGGCGGTTTGCGTATTGGGCG
CTCTTCCGCTTCCTCGCTCACTGACTCGCTGCGCTCGGTCGTTCGGCTGCGGCGAGCGGTATCAGCTCAC
TCAAAGGCGGTAATACGGTTATCCACAGAATCAGGGGATAACGCAGGAAAGAACATGTGAGCAAAAGGCC
AGCAAAAGGCCAGGAACCGTAAAAAGGCCGCGTTGCTGGCGTTTTTCCATAGGCTCCGCCCCCCTGACGA
GCATCACAAAAATCGACGCTCAAGTCAGAGGTGGCGAAACCCGACAGGACTATAAAGATACCAGGCGTTT
CCCCCTGGAAGCTCCCTCGTGCGCTCTCCTGTTCCGACCCTGCCGCTTACCGGATACCTGTCCGCCTTTC
TCCCTTCGGGAAGCGTGGCGCTTTCTCATAGCTCACGCTGTAGGTATCTCAGTTCGGTGTAGGTCGTTCG
CTCCAAGCTGGGCTGTGTGCACGAACCCCCCGTTCAGCCCGACCGCTGCGCCTTATCCGGTAACTATCGT
CTTGAGTCCAACCCGGTAAGACACGACTTATCGCCACTGGCAGCAGCCACTGGTAACAGGATTAGCAGAG
CGAGGTATGTAGGCGGTGCTACAGAGTTCTTGAAGTGGTGGCCTAACTACGGCTACACTAGAAGAACAGT
ATTTGGTATCTGCGCTCTGCTGAAGCCAGTTACCTTCGGAAAAAGAGTTGGTAGCTCTTGATCCGGCAAA
CAAACCACCGCTGGTAGCGGTGGTTTTTTTGTTTGCAAGCAGCAGATTACGCGCAGAAAAAAAGGATCTC
AAGAAGATCCTTTGATCTTTTCTACGGGGTCTGACGCTCAGTGGAACGAAAACTCACGTTAAGGGATTTT
GGTCATGAGATTATCAAAAAGGATCTTCACCTAGATCCTTTTAAATTAAAAATGAAGTTTTAAATCAATC
TAAAGTATATATGAGTAAACTTGGTCTGACAGTTACCAATGCTTAATCAGTGAGGCACCTATCTCAGCGA
TCTGTCTATTTCGTTCATCCATAGTTGCCTGACTCCCCGTCGTGTAGATAACTACGATACGGGAGGGCTT
ACCATCTGGCCCCAGTGCTGCAATGATACCGCGAGACCCACGCTCACCGGCTCCAGATTTATCAGCAATA
AACCAGCCAGCCGGAAGGGCCGAGCGCAGAAGTGGTCCTGCAACTTTATCCGCCTCCATCCAGTCTATTA
ATTGTTGCCGGGAAGCTAGAGTAAGTAGTTCGCCAGTTAATAGTTTGCGCAACGTTGTTGCCATTGCTAC
AGGCATCGTGGTGTCACGCTCGTCGTTTGGTATGGCTTCATTCAGCTCCGGTTCCCAACGATCAAGGCGA
GTTACATGATCCCCCATGTTGTGCAAAAAAGCGGTTAGCTCCTTCGGTCCTCCGATCGTTGTCAGAAGTA
AGTTGGCCGCAGTGTTATCACTCATGGTTATGGCAGCACTGCATAATTCTCTTACTGTCATGCCATCCGT
AAGATGCTTTTCTGTGACTGGTGAGTACTCAACCAAGTCATTCTGAGAATAGTGTATGCGGCGACCGAGT
TGCTCTTGCCCGGCGTCAATACGGGATAATACCGCGCCACATAGCAGAACTTTAAAAGTGCTCATCATTG
GAAAACGTTCTTCGGGGCGAAAACTCTCAAGGATCTTACCGCTGTTGAGATCCAGTTCGATGTAACCCAC
TCGTGCACCCAACTGATCTTCAGCATCTTTTACTTTCACCAGCGTTTCTGGGTGAGCAAAAACAGGAAGG
CAAAATGCCGCAAAAAAGGGAATAAGGGCGACACGGAAATGTTGAATACTCATACTCTTCCTTTTTCAAT
ATTATTGAAGCATTTATCAGGGTTATTGTCTCATGAGCGGATACATATTTGAATGTATTTAGAAAAATAA
ACAAATAGGGGTTCCGCGCACATTTCCCCGAAAAGTGCCACCTGACGTC
